Addgene plasmid #127133: pLENTI_RPS3_K227R
Depositing lab: Thomas Tuschl. Depositing organization: Rockefeller University. Publication: The G3BP1-Family-USP10 Deubiquitinase Complex Rescues Ubiquitinated 40S Subunits of Ribosomes Stalled in Translation from Lysosomal Degradation. Meyer C, Garzia A, Morozov P, Molina H, Tuschl T. Mol Cell. 2020 Mar 19;77(6):1193-1205.e5. doi: 10.1016/j.molcel.2019.12.024. Epub 2020 Jan 24. PubMed 31981475.
Backbone
  Vector backbone: pLenti_C_Myc_DDK_IRES_Puro
  Vector type: Lentiviral
Growth in bacteria
  Bacterial resistance: Chloramphenicol, 25 μg/mL
  Growth temperature: 37°C
  Growth strain: NEB Stable
  Copy number: Unknown
Gene/Insert
  Gene/Insert name: RPS3
  Species: H. sapiens (human)
  Mutation: K227R
  Entrez Gene: RPS3 (a.k.a. S3, uS3)
  Cloning method: Restriction Enzyme; 5′ cloning site Unknown (unknown if destroyed); 3′ cloning site Unknown (unknown if destroyed)
Terms and licenses: Academic/Nonprofit Terms; Industry Terms: Not Available to Industry
How to cite: pLENTI_RPS3_K227R was a gift from Thomas Tuschl (Addgene plasmid # 127133 ; http://n2t.net/addgene:127133 ; RRID:Addgene_127133)
