[The description below was written by a language model from this plasmid's Addgene catalogue record and pLannotate feature annotations shown in this document.]
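Description:
pLENTI_RPS3_K227R is an HIV-1-based lentiviral expression plasmid built on the pLenti_C_Myc_DDK_IRES_Puro backbone and carrying human RPS3 (ribosomal protein uS3 of the 40S subunit) with a lysine-to-arginine substitution at position 227. In bacteria it replicates from a high-copy ColE1/pUC-type origin and is selected with chloramphenicol through a cat gene driven by the bla promoter. The two sequence records, one from the depositor and one from repository sequencing, are the same length and show the same set of features, differing essentially in where the circular numbering starts.

The viral genome is transcribed from a CMV enhancer/promoter fused to a truncated 5' LTR, which typically makes genomic RNA production Tat-independent. This is followed by the Ψ packaging signal with a gag fragment, the Rev response element and the cPPT/CTS, and it ends in a second truncated LTR preceded by nef-derived sequence. Within this frame, an internal CMV enhancer/promoter (with a T7 promoter just downstream) drives the RPS3 K227R coding sequence. A FLAG-type epitope is annotated shortly after it, consistent with the C-terminal Myc-DDK tag implied by the backbone name, although the Myc portion is not separately annotated. An EMCV IRES then allows puromycin N-acetyltransferase to be translated from the same transcript, so puromycin selects transduced cells expressing the insert. A single loxP site and a WPRE, which enhances transcript expression, lie downstream.

The associated publication concerns ubiquitinated 40S subunits of stalled ribosomes and their rescue from lysosomal degradation. This suggests the K227R mutant serves to remove a candidate ubiquitin-acceptor lysine, though the record does not state the purpose explicitly.
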