Features (pLannotate 1.2.2; 25 found; start..end, strand, type, name):
     31..83      -  misc_feature   bom (fragment): basis of mobility region from pBR322
    237..616     +  enhancer       CMV enhancer: human cytomegalovirus immediate early enhancer
    617..816     +  promoter       CMV promoter: human cytomegalovirus (CMV) immediate early promoter
    834..1014    +  LTR            5' LTR (truncated): truncated 5' long terminal repeat (LTR) from HIV-1
   1061..1186    +  misc_feature   HIV-1 Ψ: packaging signal of human immunodeficiency virus type 1
   1170..1508    +  CDS            HIV-1 gag (fragment): gag protein from human immunodeficiency virus 1; gag
   1683..1916    +  misc_feature   RRE: The Rev response element (RRE) of HIV-1 allows for Rev-dependent mRNA export from the nucleus to the cytoplasm.
   2293..2393    +  CDS            Rev (fragment): human immunodeficiency virus 1 (HIV-1) Rev protein; rev; enhances nuclear export of unspliced and incompletely spliced viral mRNAs
   2443..2560    +  misc_feature   cPPT/CTS: central polypurine tract and central termination sequence of HIV-1
   2643..3022    +  enhancer       CMV enhancer: human cytomegalovirus immediate early enhancer
   3024..3223    +  promoter       CMV promoter: human cytomegalovirus (CMV) immediate early promoter
   3252..3270    +  promoter       T7 promoter: promoter for bacteriophage T7 RNA polymerase
   3337..4065    +  CDS            RPS3 (sequence partly withheld): RS3_HUMAN - Experimental evidence at protein level: Swiss-Prot protein existence level 1. Involved in translation as a component of the 40S small ribosomal subunit (PubMed:8706699). Has endonuclease activity and plays a role in repair of damaged DNA (PubMed:7775413). Cleaves phosphodiester bonds of DNAs containing altered bases with broad specificity and cleaves supercoiled DNA more efficiently than relaxed DNA (PubMed:15707971). Displays high binding affinity for 7,8-dihydro- 8-oxoguanine (8-oxoG), a common DNA lesion caused by reactive oxygen species (ROS) (PubMed:14706345). Has also been sh
   4132..4156    +  CDS            3xFLAG (fragment): three tandem FLAG® epitope tags
   4300..4762    +  misc_feature   IRES: internal ribosome entry site (IRES) of the encephalomyocarditis virus (EMCV)
   4764..5363    +  CDS            PuroR: puromycin N-acetyltransferase; pac from Streptomyces alboniger; confers resistance to puromycin
   5393..5426    +  protein_bind   loxP: Cre-mediated recombination occurs in the 8-bp core sequence (GCATACAT). Cre recombinase
   5459..5482    +  misc_feature   MCS (fragment): pBluescript multiple cloning site
   5482..6070    +  misc_feature   WPRE: woodchuck hepatitis virus posttranscriptional regulatory element
   6071..6090    +  misc_feature   MCS (fragment): pBluescript multiple cloning site
   6092..6592    +  CDS            nef (fragment): NEF_HV1LA - Experimental evidence at protein level: Swiss-Prot protein existence level 1. Extracellular Nef protein targets CD4(+) T-lymphocytes for apoptosis by interacting with CXCR4 surface receptors. From Human immunodeficiency virus type 1 group M subtype B (isolate Lai) (HIV-1).
   6599..6779    +  LTR            5' LTR (truncated): truncated 5' long terminal repeat (LTR) from HIV-1
   6841..7429    -  rep_origin     ori: high-copy-number ColE1/pMB1/pBR322/pUC origin of replication
   7509..8165    -  CDS            cat: CAT_ECOLX - Experimental evidence at protein level: Swiss-Prot protein existence level 1. This enzyme is an effector of chloramphenicol resistance in bacteria. From Escherichia coli. This protein is used as a marker in many commonly used cloning vectors, such as pACYC184.
   8166..8257    -  promoter       AmpR promoter: bla
>Addgene plasmid #127133 | pLENTI_RPS3_K227R | depositor full sequence | sequence record 243168 | pLENTI_RPS3_K227R sequence 8298 bps
GTCGACGGATCGGGAGATCTCCCGATCCCCTATGGTGCACTCTCAGTACAATCTGCTCTGATGCCGCATA
GTTAAGCCAGTATCTGCTCCCTGCTTGTGTGTTGGAGGTCGCTGAGTAGTGCGCGAGCAAAATTTAAGCT
ACAACAAGGCAAGGCTTGACCGACAATTGCATGAAGAATCTGCTTAGGGTTAGGCGTTTTGCGCTGCTTC
GCGATGTACGGGCCAGATATCGCGTTGACATTGATTATTGACTAGTTATTAATAGTAATCAATTACGGGG
TCATTAGTTCATAGCCCATATATGGAGTTCCGCGTTACATAACTTACGGTAAATGGCCCGCCTGGCTGAC
CGCCCAACGACCCCCGCCCATTGACGTCAATAATGACGTATGTTCCCATAGTAACGCCAATAGGGACTTT
CCATTGACGTCAATGGGTGGAGTATTTACGGTAAACTGCCCACTTGGCAGTACATCAAGTGTATCATATG
CCAAGTACGCCCCCTATTGACGTCAATGACGGTAAATGGCCCGCCTGGCATTATGCCCAGTACATGACCT
TATGGGACTTTCCTACTTGGCAGTACATCTACGTATTAGTCATCGCTATTACCATGGTGATGCGGTTTTG
GCAGTACATCAATGGGCGTGGATAGCGGTTTGACTCACGGGGATTTCCAAGTCTCCACCCCATTGACGTC
AATGGGAGTTTGTTTTGGCACCAAAATCAACGGGACTTTCCAAAATGTCGTAACAACTCCGCCCCATTGA
CGCAAATGGGCGGTAGGCGTGTACGGTGGGAGGTCTATATAAGCAGCGCGTTTTGCCTGTACTGGGTCTC
TCTGGTTAGACCAGATCTGAGCCTGGGAGCTCTCTGGCTAACTAGGGAACCCACTGCTTAAGCCTCAATA
AAGCTTGCCTTGAGTGCTTCAAGTAGTGTGTGCCCGTCTGTTGTGTGACTCTGGTAACTAGAGATCCCTC
AGACCCTTTTAGTCAGTGTGGAAAATCTCTAGCAGTGGCGCCCGAACAGGGACTTGAAAGCGAAAGGGAA
ACCAGAGGAGCTCTCTCGACGCAGGACTCGGCTTGCTGAAGCGCGCACGGCAAGAGGCGAGGGGCGGCGA
CTGGTGAGTACGCCAAAAATTTTGACTAGCGGAGGCTAGAAGGAGAGAGATGGGTGCGAGAGCGTCAGTA
TTAAGCGGGGGAGAATTAGATCGCGATGGGAAAAAATTCGGTTAAGGCCAGGGGGAAAGAAAAAATATAA
ATTAAAACATATAGTATGGGCAAGCAGGGAGCTAGAACGATTCGCAGTTAATCCTGGCCTGTTAGAAACA
TCAGAAGGCTGTAGACAAATACTGGGACAGCTACAACCATCCCTTCAGACAGGATCAGAAGAACTTAGAT
CATTATATAATACAGTAGCAACCCTCTATTGTGTGCATCAAAGGATAGAGATAAAAGACACCAAGGAAGC
TTTAGACAAGATAGAGGAAGAGCAAAACAAAAGTAAGACCACCGCACAGCAAGCGGCCGGCCGCTGATCT
TCAGACCTGGAGGAGGAGATATGAGGGACAATTGGAGAAGTGAATTATATAAATATAAAGTAGTAAAAAT
TGAACCATTAGGAGTAGCACCCACCAAGGCAAAGAGAAGAGTGGTGCAGAGAGAAAAAAGAGCAGTGGGA
ATAGGAGCTTTGTTCCTTGGGTTCTTGGGAGCAGCAGGAAGCACTATGGGCGCAGCGTCAATGACGCTGA
CGGTACAGGCCAGACAATTATTGTCTGGTATAGTGCAGCAGCAGAACAATTTGCTGAGGGCTATTGAGGC
GCAACAGCATCTGTTGCAACTCACAGTCTGGGGCATCAAGCAGCTCCAGGCAAGAATCCTGGCTGTGGAA
AGATACCTAAAGGATCAACAGCTCCTGGGGATTTGGGGTTGCTCTGGAAAACTCATTTGCACCACTGCTG
TGCCTTGGAATGCTAGTTGGAGTAATAAATCTCTGGAACAGATTTGGAATCACACGACCTGGATGGAGTG
GGACAGAGAAATTAACAATTACACAAGCTTAATACACTCCTTAATTGAAGAATCGCAAAACCAGCAAGAA
AAGAATGAACAAGAATTATTGGAATTAGATAAATGGGCAAGTTTGTGGAATTGGTTTAACATAACAAATT
GGCTGTGGTATATAAAATTATTCATAATGATAGTAGGAGGCTTGGTAGGTTTAAGAATAGTTTTTGCTGT
ACTTTCTATAGTGAATAGAGTTAGGCAGGGATATTCACCATTATCGTTTCAGACCCACCTCCCAACCCCG
AGGGGACCCGACAGGCCCGAAGGAATAGAAGAAGAAGGTGGAGAGAGAGACAGAGACAGATCCATTCGAT
TAGTGAACGGATCGGCACTGCGTGCGCCAATTCTGCAGACAAATGGCAGTATTCATCCACAATTTTAAAA
GAAAAGGGGGGATTGGGGGGTACAGTGCAGGGGAAAGAATAGTAGACATAATAGCAACAGACATACAAAC
TAAAGAATTACAAAAACAAATTACAAAAATTCAAAATTTTCGGGTTTATTACAGGGACAGCAGAGATCCA
GTTTGGTTAGTACCGGGCCCGCTCTAGACATGTCCAATATGACCGCCATGTTGACATTGATTATTGACTA
GTTATTAATAGTAATCAATTACGGGGTCATTAGTTCATAGCCCATATATGGAGTTCCGCGTTACATAACT
TACGGTAAATGGCCCGCCTGGCTGACCGCCCAACGACCCCCGCCCATTGACGTCAATAATGACGTATGTT
CCCATAGTAACGCCAATAGGGACTTTCCATTGACGTCAATGGGTGGAGTATTTACGGTAAACTGCCCACT
TGGCAGTACATCAAGTGTATCATATGCCAAGTCCGCCCCCTATTGACGTCAATGACGGTAAATGGCCCGC
CTGGCATTATGCCCAGTACATGACCTTACGGGACTTTCCTACTTGGCAGTACATCTACGTATTAGTCATC
GCTATTACCATGGTGATGCGGTTTTGGCAGTACACCAATGGGCGTGGATAGCGGTTTGACTCACGGGGAT
TTCCAAGTCTCCACCCCATTGACGTCAATGGGAGTTTGTTTTGGCACCAAAATCAACGGGACTTTCCAAA
ATGTCGTAATAACCCCGCCCCGTTGACGCAAATGGGCGGTAGGCGTGTACGGTGGGAGGTCTATATAAGC
AGAGCTCGTTTAGTGAACCGTCAGAATTTTGTAATACGACTCACTATAGGGCGGCCGGGAATTCGTCGAC
TGGATCCGGTACCGAGGAGATCTGCCGCCGCGATCGCCGGCGCGCC
[480 nt withheld, positions 3337-3816]
GGAGACCCTGTTAACTACTACGTTGACACTGCTGTGCGCCACGTGTTGCTCAGACAGGGTGTGCTGGGCA
TCAAGGTGAAGATCATGCTGCCCTGGGACCCAACTGGTAAGATTGGCCCTAAGAAGCCCCTGCCTGACCA
CGTGAGCATTGTGGAACCCAAAGATGAGATACTGCCCACCACCCCCATCTCAGAACAGAGGGGTGGGAAG
CCAGAGCCGCCTGCCATGCCCCAGCCAGTCCCCACAGCAACGCGTACGCGGCCGCTCGAGCAGAAACTCA
TCTCAGAAGAGGATCTGGCAGCAAATGATATCCTGGATTACAAGGATGACGACGATAAGGTTTAAACCTA
GGCGTAGCGGCCGCAAATTCCGCCCCTCTCCCTCCCCCCCCCCTAACGTTACTGGCCGAAGCCGCTTGGA
ATAAGGCCGGTGTGCGTTTGTCTATATGTTATTTTCCACCATATTGCCGTCTTTTGGCAATGTGAGGGCC
CGGAAACCTGGCCCTGTCTTCTTGACGAGCATTCCTAGGGGTCTTTCCCCTCTCGCCAAAGGAATGCAAG
GTCTGTTGAATGTCGTGAAGGAAGCAGTTCCTCTGGAAGCTTCTTGAAGACAAACAACGTCTGTAGCGAC
CCTTTGCAGGCAGCGGAACCCCCCACCTGGCGACAGGTGCCTCTGCGGCCAAAAGCCACGTGTATAAGAT
ACACCTGCAAAGGCGGCACAACCCCAGTGCCACGTTGTGAGTTGGATAGTTGTGGAAAGAGTCAAATGGC
TCTCCTCAAGCGTATTCAACAAGGGGCTGAAGGATGCCCAGAAGGTACCCCATTGTATGGGATCTGATCT
GGGGCCTCGGTGCACATGCTTTACATGTGTTTAGTCGAGGTTAAAAAAACGTCTAGGCCCCCCGAACCAC
GGGGACGTGGTTTTCCTTTGAAAAACACGATGATAATATGACCGAGTACAAGCCCACGGTGCGCCTCGCC
ACCCGCGACGACGTCCCCCGGGCAGTACGCACCCTCGCCGCCGCGTTCGCCGACTACCCCGCCACGCGCC
ACACCGTCGATCCAGACCGCCACATCGAGCGGGTCACCGAGCTGCAAGAACTCTTCCTCACGCGCGTCGG
GCTCGACATCGGCAAGGTGTGGGTCGCGGACGACGGCGCCGCGGTGGCGGTCTGGACCACGCCGGAGAGC
GTCGAAGCGGGGGCGGTGTTCGCCGAGATCGGCCCGCGCATGGCCGAGTTGAGCGGTTCCCGGCTGGCCG
CGCAGCAACAGATGGAAGGCCTCCTGGCGCCGCACCGGCCCAAGGAGCCCGCGTGGTTCCTGGCCACCGT
CGGCGTCTCGCCCGACCACCAGGGCAAGGGTCTGGGCAGCGCCGTCGTGCTCCCCGGAGTGGAGGCGGCC
GAGCGCGCCGGGGTGCCCGCCTTCCTGGAGACCTCCGCGCCCCGCAACCTCCCCTTCTACGAGCGGCTCG
GCTTCACCGTCACCGCCGACGTCGAGGTGCCCGAAGGACCGCGCACCTGGTGCATGACCCGCAAGCCCGG
TGCCTGATGTACAAGTAGGATTCGTCGAGGGACCTAATAACTTCGTATAGCATACATTATACGAAGTTAT
ACATGTTTAAGGGTTCCGGTTCCACTAGGTACAATTCGATATCAAGCTTATCGATAATCAACCTCTGGAT
TACAAAATTTGTGAAAGATTGACTGGTATTCTTAACTATGTTGCTCCTTTTACGCTATGTGGATACGCTG
CTTTAATGCCTTTGTATCATGCTATTGCTTCCCGTATGGCTTTCATTTTCTCCTCCTTGTATAAATCCTG
GTTGCTGTCTCTTTATGAGGAGTTGTGGCCCGTTGTCAGGCAACGTGGCGTGGTGTGCACTGTGTTTGCT
GACGCAACCCCCACTGGTTGGGGCATTGCCACCACCTGTCAGCTCCTTTCCGGGACTTTCGCTTTCCCCC
TCCCTATTGCCACGGCGGAACTCATCGCCGCCTGCCTTGCCCGCTGCTGGACAGGGGCTCGGCTGTTGGG
CACTGACAATTCCGTGGTGTTGTCGGGGAAATCATCGTCCTTTCCTTGGCTGCTCGCCTGTGTTGCCACC
TGGATTCTGCGCGGGACGTCCTTCTGCTACGTCCCTTCGGCCCTCAATCCAGCGGACCTTCCTTCCCGCG
GCCTGCTGCCGGCTCTGCGGCCTCTTCCGCGTCTTCGCCTTCGCCCTCAGACGAGTCGGATCTCCCTTTG
GGCCGCCTCCCCGCATCGATACCGTCGACCTCGATCGAGACCTAGAAAAACATGGAGCAATCACAAGTAG
CAATACAGCAGCTACCAATGCTGATTGTGCCTGGCTAGAAGCACAAGAGGAGGAGGAGGTGGGTTTTCCA
GTCACACCTCAGGTACCTTTAAGACCAATGACTTACAAGGCAGCTGTAGATCTTAGCCACTTTTTAAAAG
AAAAGGGGGGACTGGAAGGGCTAATTCACTCCCAACGAAGACAAGATATCCTTGATCTGTGGATCTACCA
CACACAAGGCTACTTCCCTGATTGGCAGAACTACACACCAGGGCCAGGGATCAGATATCCACTGACCTTT
GGATGGTGCTACAAGCTAGTACCAGTTGAGCAAGAGAAGGTAGAAGAAGCCAATGAAGGAGAGAACACCC
GCTTGTTACACCCTGTGAGCCTGCATGGGATGGATGACCCGGAGAGAGAAGTATTAGAGTGGAGGTTTGA
CAGCCGCCTAGCATTTCATCACATGGCCCGAGAGCTGCATCCGGACTGTACTGGGTCTCTCTGGTTAGAC
CAGATCTGAGCCTGGGAGCTCTCTGGCTAACTAGGGAACCCACTGCTTAAGCCTCAATAAAGCTTGCCTT
GAGTGCTTCAAGTAGTGTGTGCCCGTCTGTTGTGTGACTCTGGTAACTAGAGATCCCTCAGACCCTTTTA
GTCAGTGTGGAAAATCTCTAGCAGCATGTGAGCAAAAGGCCAGCAAAAGGCCAGGAACCGTAAAAAGGCC
GCGTTGCTGGCGTTTTTCCATAGGCTCCGCCCCCCTGACGAGCATCACAAAAATCGACGCTCAAGTCAGA
GGTGGCGAAACCCGACAGGACTATAAAGATACCAGGCGTTTCCCCCTGGAAGCTCCCTCGTGCGCTCTCC
TGTTCCGACCCTGCCGCTTACCGGATACCTGTCCGCCTTTCTCCCTTCGGGAAGCGTGGCGCTTTCTCAT
AGCTCACGCTGTAGGTATCTCAGTTCGGTGTAGGTCGTTCGCTCCAAGCTGGGCTGTGTGCACGAACCCC
CCGTTCAGCCCGACCGCTGCGCCTTATCCGGTAACTATCGTCTTGAGTCCAACCCGGTAAGACACGACTT
ATCGCCACTGGCAGCAGCCACTGGTAACAGGATTAGCAGAGCGAGGTATGTAGGCGGTGCTACAGAGTTC
TTGAAGTGGTGGCCTAACTACGGCTACACTAGAAGAACAGTATTTGGTATCTGCGCTCTGCTGAAGCCAG
TTACCTTCGGAAAAAGAGTTGGTAGCTCTTGATCCGGCAAACAAACCACCGCTGGTAGCGGTGGTTTTTT
TGTTTGCAAGCAGCAGATTACGCGCAGAAAAAAAGGATCTCAAGAAGATCCTTTGATCTTTTCTACGGGG
TCTGACGCTCAGTGGAACGAAAACTCACGTTAAGGGATTTTGGTCATGATTACGCCCCGCCCTGCCACTC
ATCGCAGTACTGTTGTAATTCATTAAGCATTCTGCCGACATGGAAGCCATCACAAACGGCATGATGAACC
TGAATCGCCAGCGGCATCAGCACCTTGTCGCCTTGCGTATAATATTTGCCCATGGTGAAAACGGGGGCGA
AGAAGTTGTCCATATTGGCCACGTTTAAATCAAAACTGGTGAAACTCACCCAGGGATTGGCTGAGACGAA
AAACATATTCTCAATAAACCCTTTAGGGAAATAGGCCAGGTTTTCACCGTAACACGCCACATCTTGCGAA
TATATGTGTAGAAACTGCCGGAAATCGTCGTGGTATTCACTCCAGAGCGATGAAAACGTTTCAGTTTGCT
CATGGAAAACGGTGTAACAAGGGTGAACACTATCCCATATCACCAGCTCACCGTCTTTCATTGCCATACG
GAACTCCGGATGAGCATTCATCAGGCGGGCAAGAATGTGAATAAAGGCCGGATAAAACTTGTGCTTATTT
TTCTTTACGGTCTTTAAAAAGGCCGTAATATCCAGCTGAACGGTCTGGTTATAGGTACATTGAGCAACTG
ACTGAAATGCCTCAAAATGTTCTTTACGATGCCATTGGGATATATCAACGGTGGTATATCCAGTGATTTT
TTTCTCCATACTCTTCCTTTTTCAATATTATTGAAGCATTTATCAGGGTTATTGTCTCATGAGCGGATAC
ATATTTGAATGTATTTAGAAAAATAAACAAATAGGGGTCCCGCGCACATTTCCCCGAAAAGTGCCACCTG
AC
