Features (pLannotate 1.2.2; 25 found; start..end, strand, type, name):
    133..250     +  misc_feature   cPPT/CTS: central polypurine tract and central termination sequence of HIV-1
    333..712     +  enhancer       CMV enhancer: human cytomegalovirus immediate early enhancer
    714..913     +  promoter       CMV promoter: human cytomegalovirus (CMV) immediate early promoter
    942..960     +  promoter       T7 promoter: promoter for bacteriophage T7 RNA polymerase
   1027..1755    +  CDS            RPS3 (sequence partly withheld): RS3_HUMAN - Experimental evidence at protein level: Swiss-Prot protein existence level 1. Involved in translation as a component of the 40S small ribosomal subunit (PubMed:8706699). Has endonuclease activity and plays a role in repair of damaged DNA (PubMed:7775413). Cleaves phosphodiester bonds of DNAs containing altered bases with broad specificity and cleaves supercoiled DNA more efficiently than relaxed DNA (PubMed:15707971). Displays high binding affinity for 7,8-dihydro- 8-oxoguanine (8-oxoG), a common DNA lesion caused by reactive oxygen species (ROS) (PubMed:14706345). Has also been sh
   1822..1846    +  CDS            3xFLAG (fragment): three tandem FLAG® epitope tags
   1990..2452    +  misc_feature   IRES: internal ribosome entry site (IRES) of the encephalomyocarditis virus (EMCV)
   2454..3053    +  CDS            PuroR: puromycin N-acetyltransferase; pac from Streptomyces alboniger; confers resistance to puromycin
   3083..3116    +  protein_bind   loxP: Cre-mediated recombination occurs in the 8-bp core sequence (GCATACAT). Cre recombinase
   3149..3172    +  misc_feature   MCS (fragment): pBluescript multiple cloning site
   3172..3760    +  misc_feature   WPRE: woodchuck hepatitis virus posttranscriptional regulatory element
   3761..3780    +  misc_feature   MCS (fragment): pBluescript multiple cloning site
   3782..4282    +  CDS            nef (fragment): NEF_HV1LA - Experimental evidence at protein level: Swiss-Prot protein existence level 1. Extracellular Nef protein targets CD4(+) T-lymphocytes for apoptosis by interacting with CXCR4 surface receptors. From Human immunodeficiency virus type 1 group M subtype B (isolate Lai) (HIV-1).
   4289..4469    +  LTR            5' LTR (truncated): truncated 5' long terminal repeat (LTR) from HIV-1
   4531..5119    -  rep_origin     ori: high-copy-number ColE1/pMB1/pBR322/pUC origin of replication
   5199..5855    -  CDS            cat: CAT_ECOLX - Experimental evidence at protein level: Swiss-Prot protein existence level 1. This enzyme is an effector of chloramphenicol resistance in bacteria. From Escherichia coli. This protein is used as a marker in many commonly used cloning vectors, such as pACYC184.
   5856..5960    -  promoter       AmpR promoter: bla
   6019..6071    -  misc_feature   bom (fragment): basis of mobility region from pBR322
   6225..6604    +  enhancer       CMV enhancer: human cytomegalovirus immediate early enhancer
   6605..6804    +  promoter       CMV promoter: human cytomegalovirus (CMV) immediate early promoter
   6822..7002    +  LTR            5' LTR (truncated): truncated 5' long terminal repeat (LTR) from HIV-1
   7049..7174    +  misc_feature   HIV-1 Ψ: packaging signal of human immunodeficiency virus type 1
   7158..7496    +  CDS            HIV-1 gag (fragment): gag protein from human immunodeficiency virus 1; gag
   7671..7904    +  misc_feature   RRE: The Rev response element (RRE) of HIV-1 allows for Rev-dependent mRNA export from the nucleus to the cytoplasm.
   8281..83      +  CDS            Rev (fragment) (across the origin): human immunodeficiency virus 1 (HIV-1) Rev protein; rev; enhances nuclear export of unspliced and incompletely spliced viral mRNAs
>Addgene plasmid #127133 | pLENTI_RPS3_K227R | addgene full sequence | sequence record 251590 | Addgene NGS Result
AGGGGACCCGACAGGCCCGAAGGAATAGAAGAAGAAGGTGGAGAGAGAGACAGAGACAGATCCATTCGAT
TAGTGAACGGATCGGCACTGCGTGCGCCAATTCTGCAGACAAATGGCAGTATTCATCCACAATTTTAAAA
GAAAAGGGGGGATTGGGGGGTACAGTGCAGGGGAAAGAATAGTAGACATAATAGCAACAGACATACAAAC
TAAAGAATTACAAAAACAAATTACAAAAATTCAAAATTTTCGGGTTTATTACAGGGACAGCAGAGATCCA
GTTTGGTTAGTACCGGGCCCGCTCTAGACATGTCCAATATGACCGCCATGTTGACATTGATTATTGACTA
GTTATTAATAGTAATCAATTACGGGGTCATTAGTTCATAGCCCATATATGGAGTTCCGCGTTACATAACT
TACGGTAAATGGCCCGCCTGGCTGACCGCCCAACGACCCCCGCCCATTGACGTCAATAATGACGTATGTT
CCCATAGTAACGCCAATAGGGACTTTCCATTGACGTCAATGGGTGGAGTATTTACGGTAAACTGCCCACT
TGGCAGTACATCAAGTGTATCATATGCCAAGTCCGCCCCCTATTGACGTCAATGACGGTAAATGGCCCGC
CTGGCATTATGCCCAGTACATGACCTTACGGGACTTTCCTACTTGGCAGTACATCTACGTATTAGTCATC
GCTATTACCATGGTGATGCGGTTTTGGCAGTACACCAATGGGCGTGGATAGCGGTTTGACTCACGGGGAT
TTCCAAGTCTCCACCCCATTGACGTCAATGGGAGTTTGTTTTGGCACCAAAATCAACGGGACTTTCCAAA
ATGTCGTAATAACCCCGCCCCGTTGACGCAAATGGGCGGTAGGCGTGTACGGTGGGAGGTCTATATAAGC
AGAGCTCGTTTAGTGAACCGTCAGAATTTTGTAATACGACTCACTATAGGGCGGCCGGGAATTCGTCGAC
TGGATCCGGTACCGAGGAGATCTGCCGCCGCGATCGCCGGCGCGCC
[480 nt withheld, positions 1027-1506]
GGAGACCCTGTTAACTACTACGTTGACACTGCTGTGCGCCACGTGTTGCTCAGACAGGGTGTGCTGGGCA
TCAAGGTGAAGATCATGCTGCCCTGGGACCCAACTGGTAAGATTGGCCCTAAGAAGCCCCTGCCTGACCA
CGTGAGCATTGTGGAACCCAAAGATGAGATACTGCCCACCACCCCCATCTCAGAACAGAGGGGTGGGAAG
CCAGAGCCGCCTGCCATGCCCCAGCCAGTCCCCACAGCAACGCGTACGCGGCCGCTCGAGCAGAAACTCA
TCTCAGAAGAGGATCTGGCAGCAAATGATATCCTGGATTACAAGGATGACGACGATAAGGTTTAAACCTA
GGCGTAGCGGCCGCAAATTCCGCCCCTCTCCCTCCCCCCCCCCTAACGTTACTGGCCGAAGCCGCTTGGA
ATAAGGCCGGTGTGCGTTTGTCTATATGTTATTTTCCACCATATTGCCGTCTTTTGGCAATGTGAGGGCC
CGGAAACCTGGCCCTGTCTTCTTGACGAGCATTCCTAGGGGTCTTTCCCCTCTCGCCAAAGGAATGCAAG
GTCTGTTGAATGTCGTGAAGGAAGCAGTTCCTCTGGAAGCTTCTTGAAGACAAACAACGTCTGTAGCGAC
CCTTTGCAGGCAGCGGAACCCCCCACCTGGCGACAGGTGCCTCTGCGGCCAAAAGCCACGTGTATAAGAT
ACACCTGCAAAGGCGGCACAACCCCAGTGCCACGTTGTGAGTTGGATAGTTGTGGAAAGAGTCAAATGGC
TCTCCTCAAGCGTATTCAACAAGGGGCTGAAGGATGCCCAGAAGGTACCCCATTGTATGGGATCTGATCT
GGGGCCTCGGTGCACATGCTTTACATGTGTTTAGTCGAGGTTAAAAAAACGTCTAGGCCCCCCGAACCAC
GGGGACGTGGTTTTCCTTTGAAAAACACGATGATAATATGACCGAGTACAAGCCCACGGTGCGCCTCGCC
ACCCGCGACGACGTCCCCCGGGCAGTACGCACCCTCGCCGCCGCGTTCGCCGACTACCCCGCCACGCGCC
ACACCGTCGATCCAGACCGCCACATCGAGCGGGTCACCGAGCTGCAAGAACTCTTCCTCACGCGCGTCGG
GCTCGACATCGGCAAGGTGTGGGTCGCGGACGACGGCGCCGCGGTGGCGGTCTGGACCACGCCGGAGAGC
GTCGAAGCGGGGGCGGTGTTCGCCGAGATCGGCCCGCGCATGGCCGAGTTGAGCGGTTCCCGGCTGGCCG
CGCAGCAACAGATGGAAGGCCTCCTGGCGCCGCACCGGCCCAAGGAGCCCGCGTGGTTCCTGGCCACCGT
CGGCGTCTCGCCCGACCACCAGGGCAAGGGTCTGGGCAGCGCCGTCGTGCTCCCCGGAGTGGAGGCGGCC
GAGCGCGCCGGGGTGCCCGCCTTCCTGGAGACCTCCGCGCCCCGCAACCTCCCCTTCTACGAGCGGCTCG
GCTTCACCGTCACCGCCGACGTCGAGGTGCCCGAAGGACCGCGCACCTGGTGCATGACCCGCAAGCCCGG
TGCCTGATGTACAAGTAGGATTCGTCGAGGGACCTAATAACTTCGTATAGCATACATTATACGAAGTTAT
ACATGTTTAAGGGTTCCGGTTCCACTAGGTACAATTCGATATCAAGCTTATCGATAATCAACCTCTGGAT
TACAAAATTTGTGAAAGATTGACTGGTATTCTTAACTATGTTGCTCCTTTTACGCTATGTGGATACGCTG
CTTTAATGCCTTTGTATCATGCTATTGCTTCCCGTATGGCTTTCATTTTCTCCTCCTTGTATAAATCCTG
GTTGCTGTCTCTTTATGAGGAGTTGTGGCCCGTTGTCAGGCAACGTGGCGTGGTGTGCACTGTGTTTGCT
GACGCAACCCCCACTGGTTGGGGCATTGCCACCACCTGTCAGCTCCTTTCCGGGACTTTCGCTTTCCCCC
TCCCTATTGCCACGGCGGAACTCATCGCCGCCTGCCTTGCCCGCTGCTGGACAGGGGCTCGGCTGTTGGG
CACTGACAATTCCGTGGTGTTGTCGGGGAAATCATCGTCCTTTCCTTGGCTGCTCGCCTGTGTTGCCACC
TGGATTCTGCGCGGGACGTCCTTCTGCTACGTCCCTTCGGCCCTCAATCCAGCGGACCTTCCTTCCCGCG
GCCTGCTGCCGGCTCTGCGGCCTCTTCCGCGTCTTCGCCTTCGCCCTCAGACGAGTCGGATCTCCCTTTG
GGCCGCCTCCCCGCATCGATACCGTCGACCTCGATCGAGACCTAGAAAAACATGGAGCAATCACAAGTAG
CAATACAGCAGCTACCAATGCTGATTGTGCCTGGCTAGAAGCACAAGAGGAGGAGGAGGTGGGTTTTCCA
GTCACACCTCAGGTACCTTTAAGACCAATGACTTACAAGGCAGCTGTAGATCTTAGCCACTTTTTAAAAG
AAAAGGGGGGACTGGAAGGGCTAATTCACTCCCAACGAAGACAAGATATCCTTGATCTGTGGATCTACCA
CACACAAGGCTACTTCCCTGATTGGCAGAACTACACACCAGGGCCAGGGATCAGATATCCACTGACCTTT
GGATGGTGCTACAAGCTAGTACCAGTTGAGCAAGAGAAGGTAGAAGAAGCCAATGAAGGAGAGAACACCC
GCTTGTTACACCCTGTGAGCCTGCATGGGATGGATGACCCGGAGAGAGAAGTATTAGAGTGGAGGTTTGA
CAGCCGCCTAGCATTTCATCACATGGCCCGAGAGCTGCATCCGGACTGTACTGGGTCTCTCTGGTTAGAC
CAGATCTGAGCCTGGGAGCTCTCTGGCTAACTAGGGAACCCACTGCTTAAGCCTCAATAAAGCTTGCCTT
GAGTGCTTCAAGTAGTGTGTGCCCGTCTGTTGTGTGACTCTGGTAACTAGAGATCCCTCAGACCCTTTTA
GTCAGTGTGGAAAATCTCTAGCAGCATGTGAGCAAAAGGCCAGCAAAAGGCCAGGAACCGTAAAAAGGCC
GCGTTGCTGGCGTTTTTCCATAGGCTCCGCCCCCCTGACGAGCATCACAAAAATCGACGCTCAAGTCAGA
GGTGGCGAAACCCGACAGGACTATAAAGATACCAGGCGTTTCCCCCTGGAAGCTCCCTCGTGCGCTCTCC
TGTTCCGACCCTGCCGCTTACCGGATACCTGTCCGCCTTTCTCCCTTCGGGAAGCGTGGCGCTTTCTCAT
AGCTCACGCTGTAGGTATCTCAGTTCGGTGTAGGTCGTTCGCTCCAAGCTGGGCTGTGTGCACGAACCCC
CCGTTCAGCCCGACCGCTGCGCCTTATCCGGTAACTATCGTCTTGAGTCCAACCCGGTAAGACACGACTT
ATCGCCACTGGCAGCAGCCACTGGTAACAGGATTAGCAGAGCGAGGTATGTAGGCGGTGCTACAGAGTTC
TTGAAGTGGTGGCCTAACTACGGCTACACTAGAAGAACAGTATTTGGTATCTGCGCTCTGCTGAAGCCAG
TTACCTTCGGAAAAAGAGTTGGTAGCTCTTGATCCGGCAAACAAACCACCGCTGGTAGCGGTGGTTTTTT
TGTTTGCAAGCAGCAGATTACGCGCAGAAAAAAAGGATCTCAAGAAGATCCTTTGATCTTTTCTACGGGG
TCTGACGCTCAGTGGAACGAAAACTCACGTTAAGGGATTTTGGTCATGATTACGCCCCGCCCTGCCACTC
ATCGCAGTACTGTTGTAATTCATTAAGCATTCTGCCGACATGGAAGCCATCACAAACGGCATGATGAACC
TGAATCGCCAGCGGCATCAGCACCTTGTCGCCTTGCGTATAATATTTGCCCATGGTGAAAACGGGGGCGA
AGAAGTTGTCCATATTGGCCACGTTTAAATCAAAACTGGTGAAACTCACCCAGGGATTGGCTGAGACGAA
AAACATATTCTCAATAAACCCTTTAGGGAAATAGGCCAGGTTTTCACCGTAACACGCCACATCTTGCGAA
TATATGTGTAGAAACTGCCGGAAATCGTCGTGGTATTCACTCCAGAGCGATGAAAACGTTTCAGTTTGCT
CATGGAAAACGGTGTAACAAGGGTGAACACTATCCCATATCACCAGCTCACCGTCTTTCATTGCCATACG
GAACTCCGGATGAGCATTCATCAGGCGGGCAAGAATGTGAATAAAGGCCGGATAAAACTTGTGCTTATTT
TTCTTTACGGTCTTTAAAAAGGCCGTAATATCCAGCTGAACGGTCTGGTTATAGGTACATTGAGCAACTG
ACTGAAATGCCTCAAAATGTTCTTTACGATGCCATTGGGATATATCAACGGTGGTATATCCAGTGATTTT
TTTCTCCATACTCTTCCTTTTTCAATATTATTGAAGCATTTATCAGGGTTATTGTCTCATGAGCGGATAC
ATATTTGAATGTATTTAGAAAAATAAACAAATAGGGGTTCCGCGCACATTTCCCCGAAAAGTGCCACCTG
ACGTCGACGGATCGGGAGATCTCCCGATCCCCTATGGTGCACTCTCAGTACAATCTGCTCTGATGCCGCA
TAGTTAAGCCAGTATCTGCTCCCTGCTTGTGTGTTGGAGGTCGCTGAGTAGTGCGCGAGCAAAATTTAAG
CTACAACAAGGCAAGGCTTGACCGACAATTGCATGAAGAATCTGCTTAGGGTTAGGCGTTTTGCGCTGCT
TCGCGATGTACGGGCCAGATATCGCGTTGACATTGATTATTGACTAGTTATTAATAGTAATCAATTACGG
GGTCATTAGTTCATAGCCCATATATGGAGTTCCGCGTTACATAACTTACGGTAAATGGCCCGCCTGGCTG
ACCGCCCAACGACCCCCGCCCATTGACGTCAATAATGACGTATGTTCCCATAGTAACGCCAATAGGGACT
TTCCATTGACGTCAATGGGTGGAGTATTTACGGTAAACTGCCCACTTGGCAGTACATCAAGTGTATCATA
TGCCAAGTACGCCCCCTATTGACGTCAATGACGGTAAATGGCCCGCCTGGCATTATGCCCAGTACATGAC
CTTATGGGACTTTCCTACTTGGCAGTACATCTACGTATTAGTCATCGCTATTACCATGGTGATGCGGTTT
TGGCAGTACATCAATGGGCGTGGATAGCGGTTTGACTCACGGGGATTTCCAAGTCTCCACCCCATTGACG
TCAATGGGAGTTTGTTTTGGCACCAAAATCAACGGGACTTTCCAAAATGTCGTAACAACTCCGCCCCATT
GACGCAAATGGGCGGTAGGCGTGTACGGTGGGAGGTCTATATAAGCAGCGCGTTTTGCCTGTACTGGGTC
TCTCTGGTTAGACCAGATCTGAGCCTGGGAGCTCTCTGGCTAACTAGGGAACCCACTGCTTAAGCCTCAA
TAAAGCTTGCCTTGAGTGCTTCAAGTAGTGTGTGCCCGTCTGTTGTGTGACTCTGGTAACTAGAGATCCC
TCAGACCCTTTTAGTCAGTGTGGAAAATCTCTAGCAGTGGCGCCCGAACAGGGACTTGAAAGCGAAAGGG
AAACCAGAGGAGCTCTCTCGACGCAGGACTCGGCTTGCTGAAGCGCGCACGGCAAGAGGCGAGGGGCGGC
GACTGGTGAGTACGCCAAAAATTTTGACTAGCGGAGGCTAGAAGGAGAGAGATGGGTGCGAGAGCGTCAG
TATTAAGCGGGGGAGAATTAGATCGCGATGGGAAAAAATTCGGTTAAGGCCAGGGGGAAAGAAAAAATAT
AAATTAAAACATATAGTATGGGCAAGCAGGGAGCTAGAACGATTCGCAGTTAATCCTGGCCTGTTAGAAA
CATCAGAAGGCTGTAGACAAATACTGGGACAGCTACAACCATCCCTTCAGACAGGATCAGAAGAACTTAG
ATCATTATATAATACAGTAGCAACCCTCTATTGTGTGCATCAAAGGATAGAGATAAAAGACACCAAGGAA
GCTTTAGACAAGATAGAGGAAGAGCAAAACAAAAGTAAGACCACCGCACAGCAAGCGGCCGGCCGCTGAT
CTTCAGACCTGGAGGAGGAGATATGAGGGACAATTGGAGAAGTGAATTATATAAATATAAAGTAGTAAAA
ATTGAACCATTAGGAGTAGCACCCACCAAGGCAAAGAGAAGAGTGGTGCAGAGAGAAAAAAGAGCAGTGG
GAATAGGAGCTTTGTTCCTTGGGTTCTTGGGAGCAGCAGGAAGCACTATGGGCGCAGCGTCAATGACGCT
GACGGTACAGGCCAGACAATTATTGTCTGGTATAGTGCAGCAGCAGAACAATTTGCTGAGGGCTATTGAG
GCGCAACAGCATCTGTTGCAACTCACAGTCTGGGGCATCAAGCAGCTCCAGGCAAGAATCCTGGCTGTGG
AAAGATACCTAAAGGATCAACAGCTCCTGGGGATTTGGGGTTGCTCTGGAAAACTCATTTGCACCACTGC
TGTGCCTTGGAATGCTAGTTGGAGTAATAAATCTCTGGAACAGATTTGGAATCACACGACCTGGATGGAG
TGGGACAGAGAAATTAACAATTACACAAGCTTAATACACTCCTTAATTGAAGAATCGCAAAACCAGCAAG
AAAAGAATGAACAAGAATTATTGGAATTAGATAAATGGGCAAGTTTGTGGAATTGGTTTAACATAACAAA
TTGGCTGTGGTATATAAAATTATTCATAATGATAGTAGGAGGCTTGGTAGGTTTAAGAATAGTTTTTGCT
GTACTTTCTATAGTGAATAGAGTTAGGCAGGGATATTCACCATTATCGTTTCAGACCCACCTCCCAACCC
CG
